>Addgene plasmid #194009 | pSpCas9n(BB)-2A-puro-aV guide B | addgene full sequence | sequence record 380118 | Addgene Partial NGS Result
GGGCGGAGCCTATGGAAAAACGCCAGCAACGCGGCCTTTTTACGGTTCCTGGCCTTTTGCTGGCCTTTTG
CTCACATGTGAGGGCCTATTTCCCATGATTCCTTCATATTTGCATATACGATACAAGGCTGTTAGAGAGA
TAATTGGAATTAATTTGACTGTAAACACAAAGATATTAGTACAAAATACGTGACGTAGAAAGTAATAATT
TCTTGGGTAGTTTGCAGTTTTAAAATTATGTTTTAAAATGGACTATCATATGCTTACCGTAACTTGAAAG
TATTTCGATTTCTTGGCTTTATATATCTTGTGGAAAGGACGAAACACCGCGAAGCATGCCACCAAGCTTG
TTTTAGAGCTAGAAATAGCAAGTTAAAATAAGGCTAGTCCGTTATCAACTTGAAAAAGTGGCACCGAGTC
GGTGCTTTTTTGTTTTAGAGCTAGAAATAGCAAGTTAAAATAAGGCTAGTCCGTTTTTAGCGCGTGCGCC
AATTCTGCAGACAAATGGCTCTAGAGGTACCCGTTACATAACTTACGGTAAATGGCCCGCCTGGCTGACC
GCCCAACGACCCCCGCCCATTGACGTCAATAGTAACGCCAATAGGGACTTTCCATTGACGTCAATGGGTG
GAGTATTTACGGTAAACTGCCCACTTGGCAGTACATCAAGTGTATCATATGCCAAGTACGCCCCCTATTG
ACGTCAATGACGGTAAATGGCCCGCCTGGCATTGTGCCCAGTACATGACCTTATGGGACTTTCCTACTTG
GCAGTACATCTACGTATTAGTCATCGCTATTACCATGGTCGAGGTGAGCCCCACGTTCTGCTTCACTCTC
CCCATCTCCCCCCCCTCCCCACCCCCAATTTTGTATTTATTTATTTTTTAATTATTTTGTGCAGCGATGG
GGGCGGGGGGGGGGGNNNNNNNNNNGGGCGAGGCGGAGAGGTGCGGCGGCAGCCAATCAGAGCGGCGCGC
TCCGAAAGTTTCCTTTTATGGCGAGGCGGCGGCGGCGGCGGCCCTATAAAAAGCGAAGCGCGCGGCGGGC
GGGAGTCGCTGCGCGCTGCCTTCGCCCCGTGCCCCGCTCCGCCGCCGCCTCGCGCCGCCCGCCCCGGCTC
TGACTGACCGCGTTACTCCCACAGGTGAGCGGGCGGGACGGCCCTTCTCCTCCGGGCTGTAATTAGCTGA
GCAAGAGGTAAGGGTTTAAGGGATGGTTGGTTGGTGGGGTATTAATGTTTAATTACCTGGAGCACCTGCC
TGAAATCACTTTTTTTCAGGTTGGACCGGTGCCACCATGGACTATAAGGACCACGACGGAGACTACAAGG
ATCATGATATTGATTACAAAGACGATGACGATAAGATGGCCCCAAAGAAGAAGCGGAAGGTCGGTATCCA
CGGAGTCCCAGCAGCCGACAAGAAGTACAGCATCGGCCTGGCCATCGGCACCAACTCTGTGGGCTGGGCC
GTGATCACCGACGAGTACAAGGTGCCCAGCAAGAAATTCAAGGTGCTGGGCAACACCGACCGGCACAGCA
TCAAGAAGAACCTGATCGGAGCCCTGCTGTTCGACAGCGGCGAAACAGCCGAGGCCACCCGGCTGAAGAG
AACCGCCAGAAGAAGATACACCAGACGGAAGAACCGGATCTGCTATCTGCAAGAGATCTTCAGCAACGAG
ATGGCCAAGGTGGACGACAGCTTCTTCCACAGACTGGAAGAGTCCTTCCTGGTGGAAGAGGATAAGAAGC
ACGAGCGGCACCCCATCTTCGGCAACATCGTGGACGAGGTGGCCTACCACGAGAAGTACCCCACCATCTA
CCACCTGAGAAAGAAACTGGTGGACAGCACCGACAAGGCCGACCTGCGGCTGATCTATCTGGCCCTGGCC
CACATGATCAAGTTCCGGGGCCACTTCCTGATCGAGGGCGACCTGAACCCCGACAACAGCGACGTGGACA
AGCTGTTCATCCAGCTGGTGCAGACCTACAACCAGCTGTTCGAGGAAAACCCCATCAACGCCAGCGGCGT
GGACGCCAAGGCCATCCTGTCTGCCAGACTGAGCAAGAGCAGACGGCTGGAAAATCTGATCGCCCAGCTG
CCCGGCGAGAAGAAGAATGGCCTGTTCGGCAACCTGATTGCCCTGAGCCTGGGCCTGACCCCCAACTTCA
AGAGCAACTTCGACCTGGCCGAGGATGCCAAACTGCAGCTGAGCAAGGACACCTACGACGACGACCTGGA
CAACCTGCTGGCCCAGATCGGCGACCAGTACGCCGACCTGTTTCTGGCCGCCAAGAACCTGTCCGACGCC
ATCCTGCTGAGCGACATCCTGAGAGTGAACACCGAGATCACCAAGGCCCCCCTGAGCGCCTCTATGATCA
AGAGATACGACGAGCACCACCAGGACCTGACCCTGCTGAAAGCTCTCGTGCGGCAGCAGCTGCCTGAGAA
GTACAAAGAGATTTTCTTCGACCAGAGCAAGAACGGCTACGCCGGCTACATTGACGGCGGAGCCAGCCAG
GAAGAGTTCTACAAGTTCATCAAGCCCATCCTGGAAAAGATGGACGGCACCGAGGAACTGCTCGTGAAGC
TGAACAGAGAGGACCTGCTGCGGAAGCAGCGGACCTTCGACAACGGCAGCATCCCCCACCAGATCCACCT
GGGAGAGCTGCACGCCATTCTGCGGCGGCAGGAAGATTTTTACCCATTCCTGAAGGACAACCGGGAAAAG
ATCGAGAAGATCCTGACCTTCCGCATCCCCTACTACGTGGGCCCTCTGGCCAGGGGAAACAGCAGATTCG
CCTGGATGACCAGAAAGAGCGAGGAAACCATCACCCCCTGGAACTTCGAGGAAGTGGTGGACAAGGGCGC
TTCCGCCCAGAGCTTCATCGAGCGGATGACCAACTTCGATAAGAACCTGCCCAACGAGAAGGTGCTGCCC
AAGCACAGCCTGCTGTACGAGTACTTCACCGTGTATAACGAGCTGACCAAAGTGAAATACGTGACCGAGG
GAATGAGAAAGCCCGCCTTCCTGAGCGGCGAGCAGAAAAAGGCCATCGTGGACCTGCTGTTCAAGACCAA
CCGGAAAGTGACCGTGAAGCAGCTGAAAGAGGACTACTTCAAGAAAATCGAGTGCTTCGACTCCGTGGAA
ATCTCCGGCGTGGAAGATCGGTTCAACGCCTCCCTGGGCACATACCACGATCTGCTGAAAATTATCAAGG
ACAAGGACTTCCTGGACAATGAGGAAAACGAGGACATTCTGGAAGATATCGTGCTGACCCTGACACTGTT
TGAGGACAGAGAGATGATCGAGGAACGGCTGAAAACCTATGCCCACCTGTTCGACGACAAAGTGATGAAG
CAGCTGAAGCGGCGGAGATACACCGGCTGGGGCAGGCTGAGCCGGAAGCTGATCAACGGCATCCGGGACA
AGCAGTCCGGCAAGACAATCCTGGATTTCCTGAAGTCCGACGGCTTCGCCAACAGAAACTTCATGCAGCT
GATCCACGACGACAGCCTGACCTTTAAAGAGGACATCCAGAAAGCCCAGGTGTCCGGCCAGGGCGATAGC
CTGCACGAGCACATTGCCAATCTGGCCGGCAGCCCCGCCATTAAGAAGGGCATCCTGCAGACAGTGAAGG
TGGTGGACGAGCTCGTGAAAGTGATGGGCCGGCACAAGCCCGAGAACATCGTGATCGAAATGGCCAGAGA
GAACCAGACCACCCAGAAGGGACAGAAGAACAGCCGCGAGAGAATGAAGCGGATCGAAGAGGGCATCAAA
GAGCTGGGCAGCCAGATCCTGAAAGAACACCCCGTGGAAAACACCCAGCTGCAGAACGAGAAGCTGTACC
TGTACTACCTGCAGAATGGGCGGGATATGTACGTGGACCAGGAACTGGACATCAACCGGCTGTCCGACTA
CGATGTGGACCATATCGTGCCTCAGAGCTTTCTGAAGGACGACTCCATCGACAACAAGGTGCTGACCAGA
AGCGACAAGAACCGGGGCAAGAGCGACAACGTGCCCTCCGAAGAGGTCGTGAAGAAGATGAAGAACTACT
GGCGGCAGCTGCTGAACGCCAAGCTGATTACCCAGAGAAAGTTCGACAATCTGACCAAGGCCGAGAGAGG
CGGCCTGAGCGAACTGGATAAGGCCGGCTTCATCAAGAGACAGCTGGTGGAAACCCGGCAGATCACAAAG
CACGTGGCACAGATCCTGGACTCCCGGATGAACACTAAGTACGACGAGAATGACAAGCTGATCCGGGAAG
TGAAAGTGATCACCCTGAAGTCCAAGCTGGTGTCCGATTTCCGGAAGGATTTCCAGTTTTACAAAGTGCG
CGAGATCAACAACTACCACCACGCCCACGACGCCTACCTGAACGCCGTCGTGGGAACCGCCCTGATCAAA
AAGTACCCTAAGCTGGAAAGCGAGTTCGTGTACGGCGACTACAAGGTGTACGACGTGCGGAAGATGATCG
CCAAGAGCGAGCAGGAAATCGGCAAGGCTACCGCCAAGTACTTCTTCTACAGCAACATCATGAACTTTTT
CAAGACCGAGATTACCCTGGCCAACGGCGAGATCCGGAAGCGGCCTCTGATCGAGACAAACGGCGAAACC
GGGGAGATCGTGTGGGATAAGGGCCGGGATTTTGCCACCGTGCGGAAAGTGCTGAGCATGCCCCAAGTGA
ATATCGTGAAAAAGACCGAGGTGCAGACAGGCGGCTTCAGCAAAGAGTCTATCCTGCCCAAGAGGAACAG
CGATAAGCTGATCGCCAGAAAGAAGGACTGGGACCCTAAGAAGTACGGCGGCTTCGACAGCCCCACCGTG
GCCTATTCTGTGCTGGTGGTGGCCAAAGTGGAAAAGGGCAAGTCCAAGAAACTGAAGAGTGTGAAAGAGC
TGCTGGGGATCACCATCATGGAAAGAAGCAGCTTCGAGAAGAATCCCATCGACTTTCTGGAAGCCAAGGG
CTACAAAGAAGTGAAAAAGGACCTGATCATCAAGCTGCCTAAGTACTCCCTGTTCGAGCTGGAAAACGGC
CGGAAGAGAATGCTGGCCTCTGCCGGCGAACTGCAGAAGGGAAACGAACTGGCCCTGCCCTCCAAATATG
TGAACTTCCTGTACCTGGCCAGCCACTATGAGAAGCTGAAGGGCTCCCCCGAGGATAATGAGCAGAAACA
GCTGTTTGTGGAACAGCACAAGCACTACCTGGACGAGATCATCGAGCAGATCAGCGAGTTCTCCAAGAGA
GTGATCCTGGCCGACGCTAATCTGGACAAAGTGCTGTCCGCCTACAACAAGCACCGGGATAAGCCCATCA
GAGAGCAGGCCGAGAATATCATCCACCTGTTTACCCTGACCAATCTGGGAGCCCCTGCCGCCTTCAAGTA
CTTTGACACCACCATCGACCGGAAGAGGTACACCAGCACCAAAGAGGTGCTGGACGCCACCCTGATCCAC
CAGAGCATCACCGGCCTGTACGAGACACGGATCGACCTGTCTCAGCTGGGAGGCGACAAAAGGCCGGCGG
CCACGAAAAAGGCCGGCCAGGCAAAAAAGAAAAAGGAATTCGGCAGTGGAGAGGGCAGAGGAAGTCTGCT
AACATGCGGTGACGTCGAGGAGAATCCTGGCCCAATGACCGAGTACAAGCCCACGGTGCGCCTCGCCACC
CGCGACGACGTCCCCAGGGCCGTACGCACCCTCGCCGCCGCGTTCGCCGACTACCCCGCCACGCGCCACA
CCGTCGATCCGGACCGCCACATCGAGCGGGTCACCGAGCTGCAAGAACTCTTCCTCACGCGCGTCGGGCT
CGACATCGGCAAGGTGTGGGTCGCGGACGACGGCGCCGCGGTGGCGGTCTGGACCACGCCGGAGAGCGTC
GAAGCGGGGGCGGTGTTCGCCGAGATCGGCCCGCGCATGGCCGAGTTGAGCGGTTCCCGGCTGGCCGCGC
AGCAACAGATGGAAGGCCTCCTGGCGCCGCACCGGCCCAAGGAGCCCGCGTGGTTCCTGGCCACCGTCGG
AGTCTCGCCCGACCACCAGGGCAAGGGTCTGGGCAGCGCCGTCGTGCTCCCCGGAGTGGAGGCGGCCGAG
CGCGCCGGGGTGCCCGCCTTCCTGGAGACCTCCGCGCCCCGCAACCTCCCCTTCTACGAGCGGCTCGGCT
TCACCGTCACCGCCGACGTCGAGGTGCCCGAAGGACCGCGCACCTGGTGCATGACCCGCAAGCCCGGTGC
CTGAGAATTCTAACTAGAGCTCGCTGATCAGCCTCGACTGTGCCTTCTAGTTGCCAGCCATCTGTTGTTT
GCCCCTCCCCCGTGCCTTCCTTGACCCTGGAAGGTGCCACTCCCACTGTCCTTTCCTAATAAAATGAGGA
AATTGCATCGCATTGTCTGAGTAGGTGTCATTCTATTCTGGGGGGTGGGGTGGGGCAGGACAGCAAGGGG
GAGGATTGGGAAGAGAATAGCAGGCATGCTGGGGAGCGGCCGCAGGAACCCCTAGTGATGGAGTTGGCCA
CTCCCTCTCTGCGCGCTCGCTCGCTCACTGAGGCCGGGCGACCAAAGGTCGCCCGACGCCCGGGCTTTGC
CCGGGCGGCCTCAGTGAGCGAGCGAGCGCGCAGCTGCCTGCAGGGGCGCCTGATGCGGTATTTTCTCCTT
ACGCATCTGTGCGGTATTTCACACCGCATA
[95 nt withheld, positions 6681-6775]
T
[46 nt withheld, positions 6777-6822]
C
[141 nt withheld, positions 6824-6964]
CCTTTGACGTTGGAGTCCACGTTCTTT
[37 nt withheld, positions 6992-7028]
ACTCTATCTCGGGCTATTCTTTTGATTTATAAGGGATTTTGCCGATTTCGGTCTATTGGTTAAAAAATGA
GCTGATTTAACAAAAATTTAACGCGAATTTTAACAAAATATTAACGTTTACAATTTTATGGTGCACTCTC
AGTACAATCTGCTCTGATGCCGCATAGTTAAGCCAGCCCCGACACCCGCCAACACCCGCTGACGCGCCCT
GACGGGCTTGTCTGCTCCCGGCATCCGCTTACAGACAAGCTGTGACCGTCTCCGGGAGCTGCATGTGTCA
GAGGTTTTCACCGTCATCACCGAAACGCGCGAGACGAAAGGGCCTCGTGATACGCCTATTTTTATAGGTT
AATGTCATGATAATAATGGTTTCTTAGACGTCAGGTGGCACTTTTCGGGGAAATGTGCGCGGAACCCCTA
TTTGTTTATTTTTCTAAATACATTCAAATATGTATCCGCTCATGAGACAATAACCCTGATAAATGCTTCA
ATAATATTGAAAAAGGAAGAGTATGAGTATTCAACATTTCCGTGTCGCCCTTATTCCCTTTTTTGCGGCA
TTTTGCCTTCCTGTTTTTGCTCACCCAGAAACGCTGGTGAAAGTAAAAGATGCTGAAGATCAGTTGGGTG
CACGAGTGGGTTACATCGAACTGGATCTCAACAGCGGTAAGATCCTTGAGAGTTTTCGCCCCGAAGAACG
TTTTCCAATGATGAGCACTTTTAAAGTTCTGCTATGTGGCGCGGTATTATCCCGTATTGACGCCGGGCAA
GAGCAACTCGGTCGCCGCATACACTATTCTCAGAATGACTTGGTTGAGTACTCACCAGTCACAGAAAAGC
ATCTTACGGATGGCATGACAGTAAGAGAATTATGCAGTGCTGCCATAACCATGAGTGATAACACTGCGGC
CAACTTACTTCTGACAACGATCGGAGGACCGAAGGAGCTAACCGCTTTTTTGCACAACATGGGGGATCAT
GTAACTCGCCTTGATCGTTGGGAACCGGAGCTGAATGAAGCCATACCAAACGACGAGCGTGACACCACGA
TGCCTGTAGCAATGGCAACAACGTTGCGCAAACTATTAACTGGCGAACTACTTACTCTAGCTTCCCGGCA
ACAATTAATAGACTGGATGGAGGCGGATAAAGTTGCAGGACCACTTCTGCGCTCGGCCCTTCCGGCTGGC
TGGTTTATTGCTGATAAATCTGGAGCCGGTGAGCGTGGAAGCCGCGGTATCATTGCAGCACTGGGGCCAG
ATGGTAAGCCCTCCCGTATCGTAGTTATCTACACGACGGGGAGTCAGGCAACTATGGATGAACGAAATAG
ACAGATCGCTGAGATAGGTGCCTCACTGATTAAGCATTGGTAACTGTCAGACCAAGTTTACTCATATATA
CTTTAGATTGATTTAAAACTTCATTTTTAATTTAAAAGGATCTAGGTGAAGATCCTTTTTGATAATCTCA
TGACCAAAATCCCTTAACGTGAGTTTTCGTTCCACTGAGCGTCAGACCCCGTAGAAAAGATCAAAGGATC
TTCTTGAGATCCTTTTTTTCTGCGCGTAATCTGCTGCTTGCAAACAAAAAAACCACCGCTACCAGCGGTG
GTTTGTTTGCCGGATCAAGAGCTACCAACTCTTTTTCCGAAGGTAACTGGCTTCAGCAGAGCGCAGATAC
CAAATACTGTTCTTCTAGTGTAGCCGTAGTTAGGCCACCACTTCAAGAACTCTGTAGCACCGCCTACATA
CCTCGCTCTGCTAATCCTGTTACCAGTGGCTGCTGCCAGTGGCGATAAGTCGTGTCTTACCGGGTTGGAC
TCAAGACGATAGTTACCGGATAAGGCGCAGCGGTCGGGCTGAACGGGGGGTTCGTGCACACAGCCCAGCT
TGGAGCGAACGACCTACACCGAACTGAGATACCTACAGCGTGAGCTATGAGAAAGCGCCACGCTTCCCGA
AGGGAGAAAGGCGGACAGGTATCCGGTAAGCGGCAGGGTCGGAACAGGAGAGCGCACGAGGGAGCTTCCA
GGGGGAAACGCCTGGTATCTTTATAGTCCTGTCGGGTTTCGCCACCTCTGACTTGAGCGTCGATTTTTGT
GATGCTCGTCAGGG
Features (pLannotate 1.2.2; 20 found; start..end, strand, type, name):
     80..320     +  promoter       U6 promoter: RNA polymerase III promoter for human U6 snRNA
    350..425     +  misc_RNA       gRNA scaffold: guide RNA scaffold for the Streptococcus pyogenes CRISPR/Cas9 system
    432..475     +  misc_RNA       gRNA scaffold (fragment): guide RNA scaffold for the Streptococcus pyogenes CRISPR/Cas9 system
    522..807     +  enhancer       CMV enhancer: human cytomegalovirus immediate early enhancer; contains an 18-bp deletion relative to the standard CMV enhancer
    809..925     +  promoter       chicken β-actin promoter (fragment): contains a 21-bp deletion relative to the standard chicken β-actin promoter
    936..1051    +  promoter       chicken β-actin promoter (fragment): No description available
   1052..1279    +  intron         hybrid intron: hybrid between chicken β-actin (CBA) and minute virus of mice (MMV) introns (Gray et al., 2011)
   1417..3132    +  CDS            Cas9(N): N-terminal portion of Streptococcus pyogenes Cas9 (Zetsche et al., 2015)
   3019..5517    +  CDS            Cas9(C): C-terminal portion of Streptococcus pyogenes Cas9 (Zetsche et al., 2015)
   5518..5565    +  CDS            nucleoplasmin NLS: bipartite nuclear localization signal from nucleoplasmin
   5635..6234    +  CDS            PuroR (fragment): puromycin N-acetyltransferase; pac from Streptomyces; confers resistance to puromycin
   6268..6379    +  polyA_signal   bGH poly(A) signal: bovine growth hormone polyadenylation signal
   6484..6624    +  repeat_region  AAV2 ITR: inverted terminal repeat of adeno-associated virus serotype 2 inverted
   6629..6680    -  misc_feature   bom (fragment): basis of mobility region from pBR322
   6699..7154    +  rep_origin     f1 ori (sequence partly withheld): f1 bacteriophage origin of replication; arrow indicates direction of (+) strand synthesis
   7155..7204    -  misc_feature   bom (fragment): basis of mobility region from pBR322
   7306..7341    -  CDS            rop (fragment): Rop protein, which maintains plasmids at low copy number; rop
   7436..7540    +  promoter       AmpR promoter: bla
   7541..8401    +  CDS            AmpR: β-lactamase; bla; confers resistance to ampicillin, carbenicillin, and related antibiotics
   8572..18      +  rep_origin     ori (across the origin): high-copy-number ColE1/pMB1/pBR322/pUC origin of replication
