[The description below was written by a language model from this plasmid's Addgene catalogue record and pLannotate feature annotations shown in this document.]
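Description:
pSpCas9n(BB)-2A-puro-aV guide B is an all-in-one mammalian CRISPR expression plasmid built on the pSpCas9n(BB)-2A-puro backbone, made for knockout of integrin alphaV. It is propagated in E. coli through a high-copy ColE1/pUC-type origin with ampicillin selection (AmpR under its own bla promoter). It also carries an f1 phage origin. Puromycin is the selectable marker in transfected mammalian cells.

The plasmid contains two expression units. A human U6 RNA polymerase III promoter drives a single-guide RNA. The alphaV-targeting spacer (guide B) was inserted through the backbone's BbsI sites, and the gap between the annotated promoter and the Streptococcus pyogenes gRNA scaffold is consistent with its position. Downstream, a hybrid promoter made of the CMV enhancer, chicken β-actin promoter and a hybrid intron drives S. pyogenes Cas9, which the annotation software splits into overlapping N- and C-terminal segments. Cas9 is followed by a nucleoplasmin nuclear localization signal, the puromycin N-acetyltransferase coding sequence and a bGH polyadenylation signal. The backbone name indicates that Cas9 and PuroR are linked by a 2A self-cleaving peptide, so both proteins come from one transcript, although the 2A is not annotated in the table. The "n" in the name denotes the nickase form of Cas9, but the nickase mutation is not recorded here either. Nickases cut only one strand and are normally used with paired, offset guides, so the "guide B" label suggests a companion guide plasmid, though the record does not state this. A single AAV2 ITR annotated after the poly(A) signal appears to be a backbone remnant. The feature table derives from a partial NGS assembly of 9,142 nt.
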