Addgene plasmid #194009: pSpCas9n(BB)-2A-puro-aV guide B
Purpose: For CRISPR knockout of integrin alphaV
Depositing lab: Timothy Springer. Depositing organization: Boston Children's Hospital. Publication: A general chemical principle for creating closure-stabilizing integrin inhibitors. Lin FY, Li J, Xie Y, Zhu J, Huong Nguyen TT, Zhang Y, Zhu J, Springer TA. Cell. 2022 Sep 15;185(19):3533-3550.e27. doi: 10.1016/j.cell.2022.08.008. PubMed 36113427.
Backbone
  Vector backbone: pSpCas9n(BB)-2A-puro
  Vector type: CRISPR
  Selectable markers: Puromycin
Growth in bacteria
  Bacterial resistance: Ampicillin, 100 μg/mL
  Growth temperature: 37°C
  Growth strain: DH5alpha
  Copy number: Unknown
Gene/Insert
  Gene/Insert name: single-guide RNA (aV_guide B) (alt name: alpha V guide B)
  Cloning method: Restriction Enzyme; 5′ cloning site BbsI (unknown if destroyed); 3′ cloning site BbsI (unknown if destroyed)
  Sequencing primers: 5′ TTTATGGCGAGGCGGCGG
Terms and licenses: Academic/Nonprofit Terms; Industry Terms: Not Available to Industry
How to cite: pSpCas9n(BB)-2A-puro-aV guide B was a gift from Timothy Springer (Addgene plasmid # 194009 ; http://n2t.net/addgene:194009 ; RRID:Addgene_194009)
