>Addgene plasmid #194009 | pSpCas9n(BB)-2A-puro-aV guide B | depositor partial sequence | sequence record 376420 | double stranded DNA oligos aV_guide B
CACCGCGAAGCATGCCACCAAGCTTGTTT
